>Addgene plasmid #247275 | NSK162 CMV-TO-SMN2 Nluc - inactive (exon 6, 8) | addgene full sequence | sequence record 490836 | Addgene NGS Result
TGCGGTGGGCTCTATGGAGATCTATCGATGTTCTGGGGATGCGGTGGGCTCTATGGCTTCTGAGGCGGAA
AGAACCAGCTGGGGCTCTAGGGGGTATCCCC
[124 nt withheld, positions 102-225]
C
[91 nt withheld, positions 227-317]
AGGGTGATGGTTCACGTACCTAGAAGTTCCTATTCCGAAGTTCCTATTCTCTAGAAAGTATAGGAACTTC
CTTGGCCAAAAAGCCTGAACTCACCGCGACGTCTGTCGAGAAGTTTCTGATCGAAAAGTTCGACAGCGTC
TCCGACCTGATGCAGCTCTCGGAGGGCGAAGAATCTCGTGCTTTCAGCTTCGATGTAGGAGGGCGTGGAT
ATGTCCTGCGGGTAAATAGCTGCGCCGATGGTTTCTACAAAGATCGTTATGTTTATCGGCACTTTGCATC
GGCCGCGCTCCCGATTCCGGAAGTGCTTGACATTGGGGAATTCAGCGAGAGCCTGACCTATTGCATCTCC
CGCCGTGCACAGGGTGTCACGTTGCAAGACCTGCCTGAAACCGAACTGCCCGCTGTTCTGCAGCCGGTCG
CGGAGGCCATGGATGCGATCGCTGCGGCCGATCTTAGCCAGACGAGCGGGTTCGGCCCATTCGGACCGCA
AGGAATCGGTCAATACACTACATGGCGTGATTTCATATGCGCGATTGCTGATCCCCATGTGTATCACTGG
CAAACTGTGATGGACGACACCGTCAGTGCGTCCGTCGCGCAGGCTCTCGATGAGCTGATGCTTTGGGCCG
AGGACTGCCCCGAAGTCCGGCACCTCGTGCACGCGGATTTCGGCTCCAACAATGTCCTGACGGACAATGG
CCGCATAACAGCGGTCATTGACTGGAGCGAGGCGATGTTCGGGGATTCCCAATACGAGGTCGCCAACATC
TTCTTCTGGAGGCCGTGGTTGGCTTGTATGGAGCAGCAGACGCGCTACTTCGAGCGGAGGCATCCGGAGC
TTGCAGGATCGCCGCGGCTCCGGGCGTATATGCTCCGCATTGGTCTTGACCAACTCTATCAGAGCTTGGT
TGACGGCAATTTCGATGATGCAGCTTGGGCGCAGGGTCGATGCGACGCAATCGTCCGATCCGGAGCCGGG
ACTGTCGGGCGTACACAAATCGCCCGCAGAAGCGCGGCCGTCTGGACCGATGGCTGTGTAGAAGTACTCG
CCGATAGTGGAAACCGACGCCCCAGCACTCGTCCGAGGGCAAAGGAATAGCACGTACTACGAGATTTCGA
TTCCACCGCCGCCTTCTATGAAAGGTTGGGCTTCGGAATCGTTTTCCGGGACGCCGGCTGGATGATCCTC
CAGCGCGGGGATCTCATGCTGGAGTTCTTCGCCCACCCCAACTTGTTTATTGCAGCTTATAATGGTTACA
AATAAAGCAATAGCATCACAAATTTCACAAATAAAGCATTTTTTTCACTGCATTCTAGTTGTGGTTTGTC
CAAACTCATCAATGTATCTTATCATGTCTGTATACCGTCGACCTCTAGCTAGAGCTTGGCGTAATCATGG
TCATAGCTGTTTCCTGTGTGAAATTGTTATCCGCTCACAATTCCACACAACATACGAGCCGGAAGCATAA
AGTGTAAAGCCTGGGGTGCCTAATGAGTGAGCTAACTCACATTAATTGCGTTGCGCTCACTGCCCGCTTT
CCAGTCGGGAAACCTGTCGTGCCAGCTGCATTAATGAATCGGCCAACGCGCGGGGAGAGGCGGTTTGCGT
ATTGGGCGCTCTTCCGCTTCCTCGCTCACTGACTCGCTGCGCTCGGTCGTTCGGCTGCGGCGAGCGGTAT
CAGCTCACTCAAAGGCGGTAATACGGTTATCCACAGAATCAGGGGATAACGCAGGAAAGAACATGTGAGC
AAAAGGCCAGCAAAAGGCCAGGAACCGTAAAAAGGCCGCGTTGCTGGCGTTTTTCCATAGGCTCCGCCCC
CCTGACGAGCATCACAAAAATCGACGCTCAAGTCAGAGGTGGCGAAACCCGACAGGACTATAAAGATACC
AGGCGTTTCCCCCTGGAAGCTCCCTCGTGCGCTCTCCTGTTCCGACCCTGCCGCTTACCGGATACCTGTC
CGCCTTTCTCCCTTCGGGAAGCGTGGCGCTTTCTCATAGCTCACGCTGTAGGTATCTCAGTTCGGTGTAG
GTCGTTCGCTCCAAGCTGGGCTGTGTGCACGAACCCCCCGTTCAGCCCGACCGCTGCGCCTTATCCGGTA
ACTATCGTCTTGAGTCCAACCCGGTAAGACACGACTTATCGCCACTGGCAGCAGCCACTGGTAACAGGAT
TAGCAGAGCGAGGTATGTAGGCGGTGCTACAGAGTTCTTGAAGTGGTGGCCTAACTACGGCTACACTAGA
AGAACAGTATTTGGTATCTGCGCTCTGCTGAAGCCAGTTACCTTCGGAAAAAGAGTTGGTAGCTCTTGAT
CCGGCAAACAAACCACCGCTGGTAGCGGTGGTTTTTTTGTTTGCAAGCAGCAGATTACGCGCAGAAAAAA
AGGATCTCAAGAAGATCCTTTGATCTTTTCTACGGGGTCTGACGCTCAGTGGAACGAAAACTCACGTTAA
GGGATTTTGGTCATGAGATTATCAAAAAGGATCTTCACCTAGATCCTTTTAAATTAAAAATGAAGTTTTA
AATCAATCTAAAGTATATATGAGTAAACTTGGTCTGACAGTTACCAATGCTTAATCAGTGAGGCACCTAT
CTCAGCGATCTGTCTATTTCGTTCATCCATAGTTGCCTGACTCCCCGTCGTGTAGATAACTACGATACGG
GAGGGCTTACCATCTGGCCCCAGTGCTGCAATGATACCGCGAGACCCACGCTCACCGGCTCCAGATTTAT
CAGCAATAAACCAGCCAGCCGGAAGGGCCGAGCGCAGAAGTGGTCCTGCAACTTTATCCGCCTCCATCCA
GTCTATTAATTGTTGCCGGGAAGCTAGAGTAAGTAGTTCGCCAGTTAATAGTTTGCGCAACGTTGTTGCC
ATTGCTACAGGCATCGTGGTGTCACGCTCGTCGTTTGGTATGGCTTCATTCAGCTCCGGTTCCCAACGAT
CAAGGCGAGTTACATGATCCCCCATGTTGTGCAAAAAAGCGGTTAGCTCCTTCGGTCCTCCGATCGTTGT
CAGAAGTAAGTTGGCCGCAGTGTTATCACTCATGGTTATGGCAGCACTGCATAATTCTCTTACTGTCATG
CCATCCGTAAGATGCTTTTCTGTGACTGGTGAGTACTCAACCAAGTCATTCTGAGAATAGTGTATGCGGC
GACCGAGTTGCTCTTGCCCGGCGTCAATACGGGATAATACCGCGCCACATAGCAGAACTTTAAAAGTGCT
CATCATTGGAAAACGTTCTTCGGGGCGAAAACTCTCAAGGATCTTACCGCTGTTGAGATCCAGTTCGATG
TAACCCACTCGTGCACCCAACTGATCTTCAGCATCTTTTACTTTCACCAGCGTTTCTGGGTGAGCAAAAA
CAGGAAGGCAAAATGCCGCAAAAAAGGGAATAAGGGCGACACGGAAATGTTGAATACTCATACTCTTCCT
TTTTCAATATTATTGAAGCATTTATCAGGGTTATTGTCTCATGAGCGGATACATATTTGAATGTATTTAG
AAAAATAAACAAATAGGGGTTCCGCGCACATTTCCCCGAAAAGTGCCACCTGACGTCGACGGATCGGGAG
ATCTCCCGATCCCCTATGGTGCACTCTCAGTACAATCTGCTCTGATGCCGCATAGTTAAGCCAGTATCTG
CTCCCTGCTTGTGTGTTGGAGGTCGCTGAGTAGTGCGCGAGCAAAATTTAAGCTACAACAAGGCAAGGCT
TGACCGACAATTGCATGAAGAATCTGCTTAGGGTTAGGCGTTTTGCGCTGCTTCGTACGGGCCAGATATA
CGCGTTGACATTGATTATTGACTAGTTATTAATAGTAATCAATTACGGGGTCATTAGTTCATAGCCCATA
TATGGAGTTCCGCGTTACATAACTTACGGTAAATGGCCCGCCTGGCTGACCGCCCAACGACCCCCGCCCA
TTGACGTCAATAATGACGTATGTTCCCATAGTAACGCCAATAGGGACTTTCCATTGACGTCAATGGGTGG
AGTATTTACGGTAAACTGCCCACTTGGCAGTACATCAAGTGTATCATATGCCAAGTACGCCCCCTATTGA
CGTCAATGACGGTAAATGGCCCGCCTGGCATTATGCCCAGTACATGACCTTATGGGACTTTCCTACTTGG
CAGTACATCTACGTATTAGTCATCGCTATTACCATGGTGATGCGGTTTTGGCAGTACATCAATGGGCGTG
GATAGCGGTTTGACTCACGGGGATTTCCAAGTCTCCACCCCATTGACGTCAATGGGAGTTTGTTTTGGCA
CCAAAATCAACGGGACTTTCCAAAATGTCGTAACAACTCCGCCCCATTGACGCAAATGGGCGGTAGGCGT
GTACGGTGGGAGGTCTATATAAGCAGAGCTCTCCCTATCAGTGATAGAGATCTCCCTATCAGTGATAGAG
ATCGTCGACGAGCTCGTTTAGTGAACCGTCAGATCGCCTGGAGACGCCATCCACGCTGTTTTGACCTCCA
TAGAAGACACCGGGACCGATCCAGCCTCCGGACTCTAGCGTTTAAACTTAAGCTTCGCCACCATGGGATC
CATAATTCCCCCACCACCTCCCATATGTCCAGATTCTCTTGATGATGCTGATGCTTTGGGAAGTATGTTA
ATTTCATGGTACATGAGTGGCTATCATACTGGCTATTATATGGAAATGCTGGCATAGAGCAGCACGTCTT
CACACTCGAAGATTTCGTTGGGGACTGGCGACAGACAGCCGGCTACAACCTGGACCAAGTCCTTGAACAG
GGAGGTGTGTCCAGTTTGTTTCAGAATCTCGGGGTGTCCGTAACTCCGATCCAAAGGATTGTCCTGAGCG
GTGAAAATGGGCTGAAGATCGACATCCATGTCATCATCCCGTATGAAGGTCTGAGCGGCGACCAAATGGG
CCAGATCGAAAAAATTTTTAAGGTGGTGTACCCTGTGGATGATCATCACTTTAAGGTGATCCTGCACTAT
GGCACACTGGTAATCGACGGGGTTACGCCGAACATGATCGACTATTTCGGACGGCCGTATGAAGGCATCG
CCGTGTTCGACGGCAAAAAGATCACTGTAACAGGGACCCTGTGGAACGGCAACAAAATTATCGACGAGCG
CCTGATCAACCCCGACGGCTCCCTGCTGTTCCGAGTAACCATCAACGGAGTGACCGGCTGGCGGCTGTGC
GAACGCATTCTGGCGTAGCTCGAGGAGGGCCCGAACAAAAACTCATCTCAGAAGAGGATCTGAATAGCGC
CGTCGACCATCATCATAATCATCATTGAGTTTAAACCCGCTGATCAGCCTCGACTGTGCCTTCTAGTTGC
CAGCCATCTGTTGTTTGCCCCTCCCCCGTGCCTTCCTTGACCCTGGAAGGTGCCACTCCCACTGTCCTTT
CCTAATAAAATGAGGAAATTGCATCGCATTGTCTGAGTAGGTGTCATTCTATTCTGGGGGGTGGGGTGGG
GCAGGACAGCAAGGGGGAGGATTGGGAAGACAATAGCAGGCATGCTGGGGA
Features (pLannotate 1.2.2; 23 found; start..end, strand, type, name):
     33..56      +  polyA_signal   bGH poly(A) signal (fragment): bovine growth hormone polyadenylation signal
     60..81      +  promoter       SV40 promoter (fragment): SV40 enhancer and early promoter
    102..335     +  rep_origin     f1 ori (fragment) (sequence partly withheld): f1 bacteriophage origin of replication; arrow indicates direction of (+) strand synthesis
    340..387     +  protein_bind   FRT: FLP-mediated recombination occurs in the 8-bp core sequence TCTAGAAA (Turan and Bode, 2011). FLP recombinase from the Saccharomyces cerevisiae 2μ plasmid
    395..1417    +  CDS            HygR: aminoglycoside phosphotransferase from E. coli; aph(4)-Ia; confers resistance to hygromycin
   1427..1552    +  CDS            ble (fragment): BLE_KLEPN - Experimental evidence at protein level: Swiss-Prot protein existence level 1. Binding protein with a strong affinity to the bleomycin family of antibiotics. Binds to CL990; an antimitotic-antibiotic compound. From Klebsiella pneumoniae.
   1547..1668    +  polyA_signal   SV40 poly(A) signal: SV40 polyadenylation signal
   1741..1757    -  protein_bind   lac operator: The lac repressor binds to the lac operator to inhibit transcription in E. coli. This inhibition can be relieved by adding lactose or isopropyl-β-D-thiogalactopyranoside (IPTG). lac repressor encoded by lacI
   1765..1795    -  promoter       lac promoter: promoter for the E. coli lac operon
   1810..1831    -  protein_bind   CAP binding site: CAP binding activates transcription in the presence of cAMP. E. coli catabolite activator protein
   1844..1936    -  CDS            lacI (fragment): lac repressor; lacI; The lac repressor binds to the lac operator to inhibit transcription in E. coli. This inhibition can be relieved by adding lactose or isopropyl-β-D-thiogalactopyranoside (IPTG).
   2119..2707    -  rep_origin     ori: high-copy-number ColE1/pMB1/pBR322/pUC origin of replication
   2878..3738    -  CDS            AmpR: β-lactamase; bla; confers resistance to ampicillin, carbenicillin, and related antibiotics
   3739..3843    -  promoter       AmpR promoter: bla
   3902..3954    -  misc_feature   bom (fragment): basis of mobility region from pBR322
   4104..4483    +  enhancer       CMV enhancer: human cytomegalovirus immediate early enhancer
   4484..4687    +  promoter       CMV promoter: human cytomegalovirus (CMV) immediate early promoter
   4689..4708    +  promoter       PLtetO-1 promoter (fragment): modified phage lambda PL promoter with tet operator sites (Lutz and Bujard, 1997)
   4710..4729    +  promoter       PLtetO-1 promoter (fragment): modified phage lambda PL promoter with tet operator sites (Lutz and Bujard, 1997)
   4737..4770    +  promoter       TRE3GV promoter (fragment): 3rd-generation Tet-responsive promoter that can be activated by binding of Tet-On® 3G, optimized for retroviral and lentiviral vectors
   4896..5018    +  CDS            smn1 (fragment): SMN1_DANRE - Also known as smn. Experimental evidence at protein level: Swiss-Prot protein existence level 1. The SMN complex plays an essential role in spliceosomal snRNP assembly in the cytoplasm and is required for pre-mRNA splicing in the nucleus (PubMed:23063131). It may also play a role in the metabolism of snoRNPs (PubMed:23063131). Required in motor neurons and proprioceptive neurons to ensure correct U12 intron splicing and proper levels of tmem41b mRNA (PubMed:23063131). Required for the maturation of motor neuron axonal branches and dendrites (PubMed:23063131, PubMed:29061699). From
   5003..5514    +  CDS            Nluc (fragment): NanoLuc® luciferase human codon-optimized
   5621..17      +  polyA_signal   bGH poly(A) signal (across the origin): bovine growth hormone polyadenylation signal
