[The description below was written by a language model from this plasmid's Addgene catalogue record and pLannotate feature annotations shown in this document.]
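Description:
NSK162 CMV-TO-SMN2 Nluc - inactive (exon 6, 8) is a mammalian expression plasmid of about 5.8 kb built on a Flp-In type backbone. It is propagated in E. coli through a high-copy ColE1/pUC origin and selected with ampicillin via the β-lactamase gene; a partial f1 origin and remnants of lac regulatory sequence are also annotated. For stable mammalian use, the backbone carries an FRT site placed directly upstream of a hygromycin resistance coding sequence with an SV40 polyadenylation signal. No intact promoter is annotated in front of HygR. This matches the usual Flp-In design, in which FLP-mediated recombination into a genomic FRT landing pad places the marker behind a resident promoter, so hygromycin resistance reports correct single-copy integration.

The payload is driven by CMV-TO: the CMV immediate-early enhancer and promoter followed by tet operator sequences, which the automated annotation picks up as short tetO-containing promoter fragments. In cells expressing the Tet repressor, this arrangement would make transcription tetracycline/doxycycline-inducible; elsewhere it behaves as a strong constitutive promoter. Downstream lies a human SMN2 segment comprising exons 6 and 8, with exon 7 absent (the annotation tool labels it by homology to a zebrafish smn1 entry). This segment runs into a NanoLuc luciferase coding region and ends at the bGH polyadenylation signal.

The record describes the Nluc as inactive. This suggests the construct represents the exon 7-skipped SMN2 product, in which the luciferase is not functionally expressed, though the mechanism of inactivation is not stated. It likely serves as a fixed-isoform reference or control for an SMN2 splicing-based luminescent reporter, within work on RNA sensing in living mammalian cells.
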