Addgene plasmid #247275: NSK162 CMV-TO-SMN2 Nluc - inactive (exon 6, 8)
Purpose: Expresses human SMN2 exons 6, 8 followed by inactive Nluc
Depositing lab: Xiaojing Gao. Depositing organization: Stanford University. Publication: Sequence-Independent RNA Sensing in Living Mammalian Cells. Kolber NS, Kaseniit KE, Lanz TV, Robinson WH, Gao XJ. bioRxiv [Preprint]. 2025 Sep 18:2025.09.18.677213. doi: 10.1101/2025.09.18.677213. PubMed 41000785.
Backbone
  Vector backbone: FLP-IN
  Vector type: Mammalian Expression
Growth in bacteria
  Bacterial resistance: Ampicillin, 100 μg/mL
  Growth temperature: 37°C
  Growth strain: DH5alpha
  Copy number: High Copy
Gene/Insert
  Gene/Insert name: SMN2 exons 6,8-Nluc
  Species: H. sapiens (human)
  Mutation: WT
  Entrez Gene: SMN2 (a.k.a. BCD541, C-BCD541, GEMIN1, SMNC, TDRD16B)
  Promoter: CMV-TO
  Cloning method: Unknown
Terms and licenses: Academic/Nonprofit Terms; Industry Terms: Not Available to Industry
How to cite: NSK162 CMV-TO-SMN2 Nluc - inactive (exon 6, 8) was a gift from Xiaojing Gao (Addgene plasmid # 247275 ; http://n2t.net/addgene:247275 ; RRID:Addgene_247275)
